Addgene plasmid #113849: pCAGGS-pac-T2A-iCre
Purpose: Puromycin resistance gene and iCre recombinase
Depositing lab: Mario Capecchi. Depositing organization: University of Utah.
Backbone
  Vector backbone: pCAGGS
  Vector type: Mammalian Expression
Growth in bacteria
  Bacterial resistance: Ampicillin, 100 μg/mL
  Growth temperature: 30°C
  Growth strain: DH10B
  Copy number: High Copy
Gene/Insert
  Gene/Insert name: pac-T2A-iCre
Terms and licenses: Academic/Nonprofit Terms; Industry Terms: Not Available to Industry
Depositor comments: Please note that iCre in this plasmid has an extra Valine upstream of the SV40 nuclear localization signal that does not affect the function. We have also deposited a version of this plasmid without the extra Valine, plasmid #125821.
How to cite: pCAGGS-pac-T2A-iCre was a gift from Mario Capecchi (Addgene plasmid # 113849 ; http://n2t.net/addgene:113849 ; RRID:Addgene_113849)
