[The description below was written by a language model from this plasmid's Addgene catalogue record and pLannotate feature annotations shown in this document.]
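Description:
pCAGGS-pac-T2A-iCre is a mammalian expression plasmid of about 6.5 kb built on the pCAGGS backbone. It is maintained in E. coli through a high-copy ColE1/pUC-type origin and selected with ampicillin via the β-lactamase gene and its native promoter. The backbone also carries remnants of the lac promoter/operator region and short lacI fragments. An SV40 origin of replication with an adjacent SV40 polyadenylation signal is present as well, and this origin can support episomal amplification in cells that express SV40 large T antigen.

The payload is a single bicistronic open reading frame driven by the CAG promoter. This promoter combines the CMV immediate-early enhancer, the chicken β-actin promoter and a chimeric chicken β-actin/rabbit β-globin intron, giving strong, broadly active expression in mammalian cells. The transcript encodes puromycin N-acetyltransferase (pac), followed by a T2A self-cleaving peptide and iCre, a codon-improved Cre recombinase carrying an SV40 nuclear localization signal, and it ends at the rabbit β-globin poly(A) signal. The T2A and NLS are not annotated separately in the feature table, but they would fall in the gap between the two annotated coding sequences. Ribosomal skipping at T2A yields the two proteins from one message, so puromycin resistance is coupled to Cre expression.

This arrangement lets transfected cells be enriched with puromycin while Cre recombines loxP-flanked sequences, for example to excise floxed cassettes in cultured cells, although the record gives no specific application. The depositor notes that this iCre has an extra valine upstream of the NLS that does not affect function, and that a version without it has been deposited separately.
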