Features (pLannotate 1.2.2; 17 found; start..end, strand, type, name):
     11..390     +  enhancer       CMV enhancer: human cytomegalovirus immediate early enhancer
    392..669     +  promoter       chicken β-actin promoter: No description available
    670..1686    +  intron         chimeric intron: chimera between introns from chicken β-actin and rabbit β-globin
   1748..2340    +  CDS            PuroR: puromycin N-acetyltransferase; pac from Streptomyces; confers resistance to puromycin
   2461..3486    +  CDS            cre: RECR_BPP1 - Experimental evidence at protein level: Swiss-Prot protein existence level 1. Catalyzes site-specific recombination between two 34-base- pair LOXP sites. Its role is to maintain the phage genome as a monomeric unit-copy plasmid in the lysogenic state. From Escherichia phage P1 (Bacteriophage P1).
   3569..3624    +  polyA_signal   β-globin poly(A) signal: rabbit β-globin polyadenylation signal (Gil and Proudfoot, 1987)
   4009..4025    -  protein_bind   lac operator: The lac repressor binds to the lac operator to inhibit transcription in E. coli. This inhibition can be relieved by adding lactose or isopropyl-β-D-thiogalactopyranoside (IPTG). lac repressor encoded by lacI
   4033..4063    -  promoter       lac promoter: promoter for the E. coli lac operon
   4078..4099    -  protein_bind   CAP binding site: CAP binding activates transcription in the presence of cAMP. E. coli catabolite activator protein
   4112..4151    -  CDS            lacI (fragment): lac repressor; lacI; The lac repressor binds to the lac operator to inhibit transcription in E. coli. This inhibition can be relieved by adding lactose or isopropyl-β-D-thiogalactopyranoside (IPTG).
   4158..4180    +  promoter       SV40 promoter (fragment): SV40 enhancer and early promoter
   4204..4339    +  rep_origin     SV40 ori: SV40 origin of replication
   4359..4493    +  polyA_signal   SV40 poly(A) signal: SV40 polyadenylation signal
   4495..4549    -  CDS            lacI (fragment): lac repressor; lacI; The lac repressor binds to the lac operator to inhibit transcription in E. coli. This inhibition can be relieved by adding lactose or isopropyl-β-D-thiogalactopyranoside (IPTG).
   4732..5320    -  rep_origin     ori: high-copy-number ColE1/pMB1/pBR322/pUC origin of replication
   5491..6351    -  CDS            AmpR: β-lactamase; bla; confers resistance to ampicillin, carbenicillin, and related antibiotics
   6352..6456    -  promoter       AmpR promoter: bla
>Addgene plasmid #113849 | pCAGGS-pac-T2A-iCre | addgene full sequence | sequence record 226776 | Addgene NGS Result
CACCTGGGTCGACATTGATTATTGACTAGTTATTAATAGTAATCAATTACGGGGTCATTAGTTCATAGCC
CATATATGGAGTTCCGCGTTACATAACTTACGGTAAATGGCCCGCCTGGCTGACCGCCCAACGACCCCCG
CCCATTGACGTCAATAATGACGTATGTTCCCATAGTAACGCCAATAGGGACTTTCCATTGACGTCAATGG
GTGGAGTATTTACGGTAAACTGCCCACTTGGCAGTACATCAAGTGTATCATATGCCAAGTACGCCCCCTA
TTGACGTCAATGACGGTAAATGGCCCGCCTGGCATTATGCCCAGTACATGACCTTATGGGACTTTCCTAC
TTGGCAGTACATCTACGTATTAGTCATCGCTATTACCATGGTCGAGGTGAGCCCCACGTTCTGCTTCACT
CTCCCCATCTCCCCCCCCTCCCCACCCCCAATTTTGTATTTATTTATTTTTTAATTATTTTGTGCAGCGA
TGGGGGCGGGGGGGGGGGGGGGGSGCGCGCCAGGCGGGGCGGGGCGGGGCGAGGGGCGGGGCGGGGCGAG
GCGGAGAGGTGCGGCGGCAGCCAATCAGAGCGGCGCGCTCCGAAAGTTTCCTTTTATGGCGAGGCGGCGG
CGGCGGCGGCCCTATAAAAAGCGAAGCGCGCGGCGGGCGGGAGTCGCTGCGCGCTGCCTTCGCCCCGTGC
CCCGCTCCGCCGCCGCCTCGCGCCGCCCGCCCCGGCTCTGACTGACCGCGTTACTCCCACAGGTGAGCGG
GCGGGACGGCCCTTCTCCTCCGGGCTGTAATTAGCGCTTGGTTTAATGACGGCTTGTTTCTTTTCTGTGG
CTGCGTGAAAGCCTTGAGGGGCTCCGGGAGGGCCCTTTGTGCGGGGGGAGCGGCTCGGGGGGTGCGTGCG
TGTGTGTGTGCGTGGGGAGCGCCGCGTGCGGCTCCGCGCTGCCCGGCGGCTGTGAGCGCTGCGGGCGCGG
CGCGGGGCTTTGTGCGCTCCGCAGTGTGCGCGAGGGGAGCGCGGCCGGGGGCGGTGCCCCGCGGTGCGGG
GGGGGCTGCGAGGGGAACAAAGGCTGCGTGCGGGGTGTGTGCGTGGGGGGGTGAGCAGGGGGTGTGGGCG
CGTCGGTCGGGCTGCAACCCCCCCTGCACCCCCCTCCCCGAGTTGCTGAGCACGGCCCGGCTTCGGGTGC
GGGGCTCCGTACGGGGCGTGGCGCGGGGCTCGCCGTGCCGGGCGGGGGGTGGCGGCAGGTGGGGGTGCCG
GGCGGGGCGGGGCCGCCTCGGGCCGGGGAGGGCTCGGGGGAGGGGCGCGGCGGCCCCCGGAGCGCCGGCG
GCTGTCGAGGCGCGGCGAGCCGCAGCCATTGCCTTTTATGGTAATCGTGCGAGAGGGCGCAGGGACTTCC
TTTGTCCCAAATCTGTGCGGAGCCGAAATCTGGGAGGCGCCGCCGCACCCCCTCTAGCGGGCGCGGGGCG
AAGCGGTGCGGCGCCGGCAGGAAGGAAATGGGCGGGGAGGGCCTTCGTGCGTCGCCGCGCCGCCGTCCCC
TTCTCCCTCTCCAGCCTCGGGGCTGTCCGCGGGGGGACGGCTGCCTTCGGGGGGGACGGGGCAGGGCGGG
GTTCGGCTTCTGGCGTGTGACCGGCGGCTCTAGAGCCTCTGCTAACCATGTTCATGCCTTCTTCTTTTTC
CTACAGCTCCTGGGCAACGTGCTGGTTATTGTGCTGTCTCATCATTTTGGCAAAGAATTCGCCATGGCCG
AGTACAAGCCCACGGTGCGCCTCGCCACCCGCGACGACGTCCCCAGGGCCGTACGCACCCTCGCCGCCGC
GTTCGCCGACTACCCCGCCACGCGCCACACCGTCGATCCGGACCGCCACATCGAGCGGGTCACCGAGCTG
CAAGAACTCTTCCTCACGCGCGTCGGGCTCGACATCGGCAAGGTGTGGGTCGCGGACGACGGCGCCGCGG
TGGCGGTCTGGACCACGCCGGAGAGCGTCGAAGCGGGGGCGGTGTTCGCCGAGATCGGCCCGCGCATGGC
CGAGTTGAGCGGTTCCCGGCTGGCCGCGCAGCAACAGATGGAAGGCCTCCTGGCGCCGCACCGGCCCAAG
GAGCCCGCGTGGTTCCTGGCCACCGTCGGCGTCTCGCCCGACCACCAGGGCAAGGGTCTGGGCAGCGCCG
TCGTGCTCCCCGGAGTGGAGGCGGCCGAGCGCGCCGGGGTGCCCGCCTTCCTGGAGACCTCCGCGCCCCG
CAACCTCCCCTTCTACGAGCGGCTCGGCTTCACCGTCACCGCCGACGTCGAGGTGCCCGAAGGACCGCGC
ACCTGGTGCATGACCCGCAAGCCCGGTGCCGGCGGCTCCGGCGGCCGCTCCGAGGGCCGCGGCTCCCTGC
TGACCTGCGGCGACGTGGAGGAGAACCCCGGCCCCGCCCCCGGCTCCACCATGGTGGTGCCCAAGAAGAA
GAGGAAAGTCTCCAACCTGCTGACTGTGCACCAAAACCTGCCTGCCCTCCCTGTGGATGCCACCTCTGAT
GAAGTCAGGAAGAACCTGATGGACATGTTCAGGGACAGGCAGGCCTTCTCTGAACACACCTGGAAGATGC
TCCTGTCTGTGTGCAGATCCTGGGCTGCCTGGTGCAAGCTGAACAACAGGAAATGGTTCCCTGCTGAACC
TGAGGATGTGAGGGACTACCTCCTGTACCTGCAAGCCAGAGGCCTGGCTGTGAAGACCATCCAACAGCAC
CTGGGCCAGCTCAACATGCTGCACAGGAGATCTGGCCTGCCTCGCCCTTCTGACTCCAATGCTGTGTCCC
TGGTGATGAGGAGAATCAGAAAGGAGAATGTGGATGCTGGGGAGAGAGCCAAGCAGGCCCTGGCCTTTGA
ACGCACTGACTTTGACCAAGTCAGATCCCTGATGGAGAACTCTGACAGATGCCAGGACATCAGGAACCTG
GCCTTCCTGGGCATTGCCTACAACACCCTGCTGCGCATTGCCGAAATTGCCAGAATCAGAGTGAAGGACA
TCTCCCGCACCGATGGTGGGAGAATGCTGATCCACATTGGCAGGACCAAGACCCTGGTGTCCACAGCTGG
TGTGGAGAAGGCCCTGTCCCTGGGGGTTACCAAGCTGGTGGAGAGATGGATCTCTGTGTCTGGTGTGGCT
GATGACCCCAACAACTACCTGTTCTGCCGGGTCAGAAAGAATGGTGTGGCTGCCCCTTCTGCCACCTCCC
AACTGTCCACCCGGGCCCTGGAAGGGATCTTTGAGGCCACCCACCGCCTGATCTATGGTGCCAAGGATGA
CTCTGGGCAGAGATACCTGGCCTGGTCTGGCCACTCTGCCAGAGTGGGTGCTGCCAGGGACATGGCCAGG
GCTGGTGTGTCCATCCCTGAAATCATGCAGGCTGGTGGCTGGACCAATGTGAACATTGTGATGAACTACA
TCAGAAACCTGGACTCTGAGACTGGGGCCATGGTGAGGCTGCTCGAGGATGGGGACTGATAAGGCGCGCC
GGATCTTTTTCCCTCTGCCAAAAATTATGGGGACATCATGAAGCCCCTTGAGCATCTGACTTCTGGCTAA
TAAAGGAAATTTATTTTCATTGCAATAGTGTGTTGGAATTTTTTGTGTCTCTCACTCGGAAGGACATATG
GGAGGGCAAATCATTTAAAACATCAGAATGAGTATTTGGTTTAGAGTTTGGCAACATATGCCCATATGCT
GGCTGCCATGAACAAAGGTTGGCTATAAAGAGGTCATCAGTATATGAAACAGCCCCCTGCTGTCCATTCC
TTATTCCATAGAAAAGCCTTGACTTGAGGTTAGATTTTTTTTATATTTTGTTTTGTGTTATTTTTTTCTT
TAACATCCCTAAAATTTTCCTTACATGTTTTACTAGCCAGATTTTTCCTCCTCTCCTGACTACTCCCAGT
CATAGCTGTCCCTCTTCTCTTATGGAGATCCCTCGACCTGCAGCCCAAGCTTGGCGTAATCATGGTCATA
GCTGTTTCCTGTGTGAAATTGTTATCCGCTCACAATTCCACACAACATACGAGCCGGAAGCATAAAGTGT
AAAGCCTGGGGTGCCTAATGAGTGAGCTAACTCACATTAATTGCGTTGCGCTCACTGCCCGCTTTCCAGT
CGGGAAACCTGTCGTGCCAGCGGATCCGCATCTCAATTAGTCAGCAACCATAGTCCCGCCCCTAACTCCG
CCCATCCCGCCCCTAACTCCGCCCAGTTCCGCCCATTCTCCGCCCCATGGCTGACTAATTTTTTTTATTT
ATGCAGAGGCCGAGGCCGCCTCGGCCTCTGAGCTATTCCAGAAGTAGTGAGGAGGCTTTTTTGGAGGCCT
AGGCTTTTGCAAAAAGCTAACTTGTTTATTGCAGCTTATAATGGTTACAAATAAAGCAATAGCATCACAA
ATTTCACAAATAAAGCATTTTTTTCACTGCATTCTAGTTGTGGTTTGTCCAAACTCATCAATGTATCTTA
TCATGTCTGGATCCGCTGCATTAATGAATCGGCCAACGCGCGGGGAGAGGCGGTTTGCGTATTGGGCGCT
CTTCCGCTTCCTCGCTCACTGACTCGCTGCGCTCGGTCGTTCGGCTGCGGCGAGCGGTATCAGCTCACTC
AAAGGCGGTAATACGGTTATCCACAGAATCAGGGGATAACGCAGGAAAGAACATGTGAGCAAAAGGCCAG
CAAAAGGCCAGGAACCGTAAAAAGGCCGCGTTGCTGGCGTTTTTCCATAGGCTCCGCCCCCCTGACGAGC
ATCACAAAAATCGACGCTCAAGTCAGAGGTGGCGAAACCCGACAGGACTATAAAGATACCAGGCGTTTCC
CCCTGGAAGCTCCCTCGTGCGCTCTCCTGTTCCGACCCTGCCGCTTACCGGATACCTGTCCGCCTTTCTC
CCTTCGGGAAGCGTGGCGCTTTCTCATAGCTCACGCTGTAGGTATCTCAGTTCGGTGTAGGTCGTTCGCT
CCAAGCTGGGCTGTGTGCACGAACCCCCCGTTCAGCCCGACCGCTGCGCCTTATCCGGTAACTATCGTCT
TGAGTCCAACCCGGTAAGACACGACTTATCGCCACTGGCAGCAGCCACTGGTAACAGGATTAGCAGAGCG
AGGTATGTAGGCGGTGCTACAGAGTTCTTGAAGTGGTGGCCTAACTACGGCTACACTAGAAGAACAGTAT
TTGGTATCTGCGCTCTGCTGAAGCCAGTTACCTTCGGAAAAAGAGTTGGTAGCTCTTGATCCGGCAAACA
AACCACCGCTGGTAGCGGTGGTTTTTTTGTTTGCAAGCAGCAGATTACGCGCAGAAAAAAAGGATCTCAA
GAAGATCCTTTGATCTTTTCTACGGGGTCTGACGCTCAGTGGAACGAAAACTCACGTTAAGGGATTTTGG
TCATGAGATTATCAAAAAGGATCTTCACCTAGATCCTTTTAAATTAAAAATGAAGTTTTAAATCAATCTA
AAGTATATATGAGTAAACTTGGTCTGACAGTTACCAATGCTTAATCAGTGAGGCACCTATCTCAGCGATC
TGTCTATTTCGTTCATCCATAGTTGCCTGACTCCCCGTCGTGTAGATAACTACGATACGGGAGGGCTTAC
CATCTGGCCCCAGTGCTGCAATGATACCGCGAGACCCACGCTCACCGGCTCCAGATTTATCAGCAATAAA
CCAGCCAGCCGGAAGGGCCGAGCGCAGAAGTGGTCCTGCAACTTTATCCGCCTCCATCCAGTCTATTAAT
TGTTGCCGGGAAGCTAGAGTAAGTAGTTCGCCAGTTAATAGTTTGCGCAACGTTGTTGCCATTGCTACAG
GCATCGTGGTGTCACGCTCGTCGTTTGGTATGGCTTCATTCAGCTCCGGTTCCCAACGATCAAGGCGAGT
TACATGATCCCCCATGTTGTGCAAAAAAGCGGTTAGCTCCTTCGGTCCTCCGATCGTTGTCAGAAGTAAG
TTGGCCGCAGTGTTATCACTCATGGTTATGGCAGCACTGCATAATTCTCTTACTGTCATGCCATCCGTAA
GATGCTTTTCTGTGACTGGTGAGTACTCAACCAAGTCATTCTGAGAATAGTGTATGCGGCGACCGAGTTG
CTCTTGCCCGGCGTCAATACGGGATAATACCGCGCCACATAGCAGAACTTTAAAAGTGCTCATCATTGGA
AAACGTTCTTCGGGGCGAAAACTCTCAAGGATCTTACCGCTGTTGAGATCCAGTTCGATGTAACCCACTC
GTGCACCCAACTGATCTTCAGCATCTTTTACTTTCACCAGCGTTTCTGGGTGAGCAAAAACAGGAAGGCA
AAATGCCGCAAAAAAGGGAATAAGGGCGACACGGAAATGTTGAATACTCATACTCTTCCTTTTTCAATAT
TATTGAAGCATTTATCAGGGTTATTGTCTCATGAGCGGATACATATTTGAATGTATTTAGAAAAATAAAC
AAATAGGGGTTCCGCGCACATTTCCCCGAAAAGTGC
